>Addgene plasmid #192979 | pMAT36 | addgene full sequence | sequence record 378089 | Addgene NGS Result
AAGTTTCCAAAAGGTCGTTGATCAAAGCTCGCCGCGTTGTTTCATCAAGCCTTACGGTCACCGTAACCAG
CAAATCAATATCACTGTGTGGCTTCAGGCCGCCATCCACTGCGGAGCCGTACAAATGTACGGCCAGCAAC
GTCGGTTCGAGATGGCGCTCGATGACGCCAACTACCTCTGATAGTTGAGTCGATACTTCGGCGATCACCG
CTTCCCCCATGATGTTTAACTTTGTTTTAGGGCGACTGCCCTGCTGCGTAACATCGTTGCTGCTCCATAA
CATCAAACATCGACCCACGGCGTAACGCGCTTGCTGCTTGGATGCCCGAGGCATAGACTGTACCCCAAAA
AAACAGTCATAACAAGCCATGAAAACCGCCACTGCGCCGTTACCACCGCTGCGTTCGGTCAAGGTTCTGG
ACCAGTTGCGTGAGCGCATACGCTACTTGCATTACAGCTTACGAACCGAACAGGCTTATGTCCACTGGGT
TCGTGCCCGAATTGATCACAGGCAGCAACGCTCTGTCATCGTTACAATCAACATGCTACCCTCCGCGAGA
TCATCCGTGTTTCAAACCCGGCAGCTTAGTTGCCGTTCTTCCGAATAGCATCGGTAACATGAGCAAAGTC
TGCCGCCTTACAACGGCTCTCCCGCTGACGCCGTCCCGGACTGATGGGCTGCCTGTATCGAGTGGTGATT
TTGTGCCGAGCTGCCGGTCGGGGAGCTGTTGGCTGGCTGGTGGCAGGATATATTGTGGTGTAAACAAATT
GACGCTTAGACAACTTAATAACACATTGCGGACGTTTTTAATGTACTGAATTAACGCCGAATTGAATTCG
AGCTCGGTACCCGGGGATCCTCTAGATAATACGACTCACTATAGGGGAATTGTGAGCGGATAACAATTCC
CCTCTAGAAATAATTTTGTTTAACTTTAAGAAGGAGATATACATGCGGGCCGCAATTAATTCCCCGTCGC
TTTCGATCGACACCATGGACTATCAGGCCGAGTGCCAATTCGCACTGGAGCCTTCCATTCAAGGGCTGAT
CGAAAAAGCGGAACATGCCGGCTGGAACCGCCAGCAGGCCGCCCTTGCCATCGTCGCGCTCGCCAGCGAG
CATCTCACCGATCTCCTGACCGCCGGCGGCCTCCCCGCGCCGGACCAACGCCCCCTCTCCCTCGAGGGTC
CGGCTGGTCTGGACTACAAAGACCATGACGGTGATTATAAAGATCATGATATCGACTACAAAGATGACGA
CGATAAATAGTAAGCTTGGCTGTTTTGGCGGATGAGAGAAGATTTTCAGCCTGATACAGATTAAATCAGA
ACGCAGAAGCGGTCTGATAAAACAGAATTTGCCTGGCGGCAGTAGCGCGGTGGTCCCACCTGACCCCATG
CCGAACTCAGAAGTGAAACGCCGTAGCGCCGATGGTAGTGTGGGGTCTCCCCATGCGAGAGTAGGGAACT
GCCAGGCATCAAATAAAACGAAAGGCTCAGTCGAAAGACTGGGCCTTTCGTTTTATCTGTTGTTTGTCGG
TGAACGCTCTCCTGAGTAGGACAAATCCGCCGGGAGCGGATTTGAACGTTGCGAAGCAACGGCCCGGAGG
GTGGCGGGCAGGACGCCCGCCATAAACTGCCAGGCATCAAATTAAGCAGAAGGCCATCCTGACGGATGGC
CTTTTTGCGTTTCTACAAACTCTTGCGGCCGCACTCGAGCACCACCACCACCACCACTGAGATCCGGCTG
CTAACAAAGCCCGAAAGGAAGCTGAGTTGGCTGCTGCCACCGCTGAGCAATAACTAGCATAACCCCTTGG
GGCCTCTAAACGGGTCTTGAGGGGTTTTTTGTAATAACCGGGCAGGCCATGTCTGCCCGTATTTCGCGTA
AGGAAATCCATTATGTACTATTTACTTTGATCCAACCCCTCCGCTGCTATAGTGCAGTCGGCTTCTGACG
TTCAGTGCAGCCGTCTTCTGAAAACGACATGTCGCACAAGTCCTAAGTTACGCGACAGGCTGCCGCCCTG
CCCTTTTCCTGGCGTTTTCTTGTCGCGTGTTTTAGTCGCATAAAGTAGAATACTTGCGACTAGAACCGGA
GACATTACGCCATGAACAAGAGCGCCGCCGCTGGCCTGCTGGGCTATGCCCGCGTCAGCACCGACGACCA
GGACTTGACCAACCAACGGGCCGAACTGCACGCGGCCGGCTGCACCAAGCTGTTTTCCGAGAAGATCACC
GGCACCAGGCGCGACCGCCCGGAGCTGGCCAGGATGCTTGACCACCTACGCCCTGGCGACGTTGTGACAG
TGACCAGGCTAGACCGCCTGGCCCGCAGCACCCGCGACCTACTGGACATTGCCGAGCGCATCCAGGAGGC
CGGCGCGGGCCTGCGTAGCCTGGCAGAGCCGTGGGCCGACACCACCACGCCGGCCGGCCGCATGGTGTTG
ACCGTGTTCGCCGGCATTGCCGAGTTCGAGCGTTCCCTAATCATCGACCGCACCCGGAGCGGGCGCGAGG
CCGCCAAGGCCCGAGGCGTGAAGTTTGGCCCCCGCCCTACCCTCACCCCGGCACAGATCGCGCACGCCCG
CGAGCTGATCGACCAGGAAGGCCGCACCGTGAAAGAGGCGGCTGCACTGCTTGGCGTGCATCGCTCGACC
CTGTACCGCGCACTTGAGCGCAGCGAGGAAGTGACGCCCACCGAGGCCAGGCGGCGCGGTGCCTTCCGTG
AGGACGCATTGACCGAGGCCGACGCCCTGGCGGCCGCCGAGAATGAACGCCAAGAGGAACAAGCATGAAA
CCGCACCAGGACGGCCAGGACGAACCGTTTTTCATTACCGAAGAGATCGAGGCGGAGATGATCGCGGCCG
GGTACGTGTTCGAGCCGCCCGCGCACGTCTCAACCGTGCGGCTGCATGAAATCCTGGCCGGTTTGTCTGA
TGCCAAGCTGGCGGCCTGGCCGGCCAGCTTGGCCGCTGAAGAAACCGAGCGCCGCCGTCTAAAAAGGTGA
TGTGTATTTGAGTAAAACAGCTTGCGTCATGCGGTCGCTGCGTATATGATGCGATGAGTAAATAAACAAA
TACGCAAGGGGAACGCATGAAGGTTATCGCTGTACTTAACCAGAAAGGCGGGTCAGGCAAGACGACCATC
GCAACCCATCTAGCCCGCGCCCTGCAACTCGCCGGGGCCGATGTTCTGTTAGTCGATTCCGATCCCCAGG
GCAGTGCCCGCGATTGGGCGGCCGTGCGGGAAGATCAACCGCTAACCGTTGTCGGCATCGACCGCCCGAC
GATTGACCGCGACGTGAAGGCCATCGGCCGGCGCGACTTCGTAGTGATCGACGGAGCGCCCCAGGCGGCG
GACTTGGCTGTGTCCGCGATCAAGGCAGCCGACTTCGTGCTGATTCCGGTGCAGCCAAGCCCTTACGACA
TATGGGCCACCGCCGACCTGGTGGAGCTGGTTAAGCAGCGCATTGAGGTCACGGATGGAAGGCTACAAGC
GGCCTTTGTCGTGTCGCGGGCGATCAAAGGCACGCGCATCGGCGGTGAGGTTGCCGAGGCGCTGGCCGGG
TACGAGCTGCCCATTCTTGAGTCCCGTATCACGCAGCGCGTGAGCTACCCAGGCACTGCCGCCGCCGGCA
CAACCGTTCTTGAATCAGAACCCGAGGGCGACGCTGCCCGCGAGGTCCAGGCGCTGGCCGCTGAAATTAA
ATCAAAACTCATTTGAGTTAATGAGGTAAAGAGAAAATGAGCAAAAGCACAAACACGCTAAGTGCCGGCC
GTCCGAGCGCACGCAGCAGCAAGGCTGCAACGTTGGCCAGCCTGGCAGACACGCCAGCCATGAAGCGGGT
CAACTTTCAGTTGCCGGCGGAGGATCACACCAAGCTGAAGATGTACGCGGTACGCCAAGGCAAGACCATT
ACCGAGCTGCTATCTGAATACATCGCGCAGCTACCAGAGTAAATGAGCAAATGAATAAATGAGTAGATGA
ATTTTAGCGGCTAAAGGAGGCGGCATGGAAAATCAAGAACAACCAGGCACCGACGCCGTGGAATGCCCCA
TGTGTGGAGGAACGGGCGGTTGGCCAGGCGTAAGCGGCTGGGTTGTCTGCCGGCCCTGCAATGGCACTGG
AACCCCCAAGCCCGAGGAATCGGCGTGAGCGGTCGCAAACCATCCGGCCCGGTACAAATCGGCGCGGCGC
TGGGTGATGACCTGGTGGAGAAGTTGAAGGCCGCGCAGGCCGCCCAGCGGCAACGCATCGAGGCAGAAGC
ACGCCCCGGTGAATCGTGGCAAGCGGCCGCTGATCGAATCCGCAAAGAATCCCGGCAACCGCCGGCAGCC
GGTGCGCCGTCGATTAGGAAGCCGCCCAAGGGCGACGAGCAACCAGATTTTTTCGTTCCGATGCTCTATG
ACGTGGGCACCCGCGATAGTCGCAGCATCATGGACGTGGCCGTTTTCCGTCTGTCGAAGCGTGACCGACG
AGCTGGCGAGGTGATCCGCTACGAGCTTCCAGACGGGCACGTAGAGGTTTCCGCAGGGCCGGCCGGCATG
GCCAGTGTGTGGGATTACGACCTGGTACTGATGGCGGTTTCCCATCTAACCGAATCCATGAACCGATACC
GGGAAGGGAAGGGAGACAAGCCCGGCCGCGTGTTCCGTCCACACGTTGCGGACGTACTCAAGTTCTGCCG
GCGAGCCGATGGCGGAAAGCAGAAAGACGACCTGGTAGAAACCTGCATTCGGTTAAACACCACGCACGTT
GCCATGCAGCGTACGAAGAAGGCCAAGAACGGCCGCCTGGTGACGGTATCCGAGGGTGAAGCCTTGATTA
GCCGCTACAAGATCGTAAAGAGCGAAACCGGGCGGCCGGAGTACATCGAGATCGAGCTAGCTGATTGGAT
GTACCGCGAGATCACAGAAGGCAAGAACCCGGACGTGCTGACGGTTCACCCCGATTACTTTTTGATCGAT
CCCGGCATCGGCCGTTTTCTCTACCGCCTGGCACGCCGCGCCGCAGGCAAGGCAGAAGCCAGATGGTTGT
TCAAGACGATCTACGAACGCAGTGGCAGCGCCGGAGAGTTCAAGAAGTTCTGTTTCACCGTGCGCAAGCT
GATCGGGTCAAATGACCTGCCGGAGTACGATTTGAAGGAGGAGGCGGGGCAGGCTGGCCCGATCCTAGTC
ATGCGCTACCGCAACCTGATCGAGGGCGAAGCATCCGCCGGTTCCTAATGTACGGAGCAGATGCTAGGGC
AAATTGCCCTAGCAGGGGAAAAAGGTCGAAAAGGTCTCTTTCCTGTGGATAGCACGTACATTGGGAACCC
AAAGCCGTACATTGGGAACCGGAACCCGTACATTGGGAACCCAAAGCCGTACATTGGGAACCGGTCACAC
ATGTAAGTGACTGATATAAAAGAGAAAAAAGGCGATTTTTCCGCCTAAAACTCTTTAAAACTTATTAAAA
CTCTTAAAACCCGCCTGGCCTGTGCATAACTGTCTGGCCAGCGCACAGCCGAAGAGCTGCAAAAAGCGCC
TACCCTTCGGTCGCTGCGCTCCCTACGCCCCGCCGCTTCGCGTCGGCCTATCGCGGCCGCTGGCCGCTCA
AAAATGGCTGGCCTACGGCCAGGCAATCTACCAGGGCGCGGACAAGCCGCGCCGTCGCCACTCGACCGCC
GGCGCCCACATCAAGGCACCCTGCCTCGCGCGTTTCGGTGATGACGGTGAAAACCTCTGACACATGCAGC
TCCCGGAGACGGTCACAGCTTGTCTGTAAGCGGATGCCGGGAGCAGACAAGCCCGTCAGGGCGCGTCAGC
GGGTGTTGGCGGGTGTCGGGGCGCAGCCATGACCCAGTCACGTAGCGATAGCGGAGTGTATACTGGCTTA
ACTATGCGGCATCAGAGCAGATTGTACTGAGAGTGCACCATATGCGGTGTGAAATACCGCACAGATGCGT
AAGGAGAAAATACCGCATCAGGCGCTCTTCCGCTTCCTCGCTCACTGACTCGCTGCGCTCGGTCGTTCGG
CTGCGGCGAGCGGTATCAGCTCACTCAAAGGCGGTAATACGGTTATCCACAGAATCAGGGGATAACGCAG
GAAAGAACATGTGAGCAAAAGGCCAGCAAAAGGCCAGGAACCGTAAAAAGGCCGCGTTGCTGGCGTTTTT
CCATAGGCTCCGCCCCCCTGACGAGCATCACAAAAATCGACGCTCAAGTCAGAGGTGGCGAAACCCGACA
GGACTATAAAGATACCAGGCGTTTCCCCCTGGAAGCTCCCTCGTGCGCTCTCCTGTTCCGACCCTGCCGC
TTACCGGATACCTGTCCGCCTTTCTCCCTTCGGGAAGCGTGGCGCTTTCTCATAGCTCACGCTGTAGGTA
TCTCAGTTCGGTGTAGGTCGTTCGCTCCAAGCTGGGCTGTGTGCACGAACCCCCCGTTCAGCCCGACCGC
TGCGCCTTATCCGGTAACTATCGTCTTGAGTCCAACCCGGTAAGACACGACTTATCGCCACTGGCAGCAG
CCACTGGTAACAGGATTAGCAGAGCGAGGTATGTAGGCGGTGCTACAGAGTTCTTGAAGTGGTGGCCTAA
CTACGGCTACACTAGAAGGACAGTATTTGGTATCTGCGCTCTGCTGAAGCCAGTTACCTTCGGAAAAAGA
GTTGGTAGCTCTTGATCCGGCAAACAAACCACCGCTGGTAGCGGTGGTTTTTTTGTTTGCAAGCAGCAGA
TTACGCGCAGAAAAAAAGGATCTCAAGAAGATCCTTTGATCTTTTCTACGGGGTCTGACGCTCAGTGGAA
CGAAAACTCACGTTAAGGGATTTTGGTCATGCATGATATATCTCCCAATTTGTGTAGGGCTTATTATGCA
CGCTTAAAAATAATAAAAGCAGACTTGACCTGATAGTTTGGCTGTGAGCAATTATGTGCTTAGTGCATCT
AACGCTTGAGTTAAGCCGCGCCGCGAAGCGGCGTCGGCTTGAACGAATTTCTAGCTAGACATTATTTGCC
GACTACCTTGGTGATCTCGCCTTTCACGTAGTGGACAAATTCTTCCAACTGATCTGCGCGCGAGGCCAAG
CGATCTTCTTCTTGTCCAAGATAAGCCTGTCTAGCTTCAAGTATGACGGGCTGATACTGGGCCGGCAGGC
GCTCCATTGCCCAGTCGGCAGCGACATCCTTCGGCGCGATTTTGCCGGTTACTGCGCTGTACCAAATGCG
GGACAACGTAAGCACTACATTTCGCTCATCGCCAGCCCAGTCGGGCGGCGAGTTCCATAGCGTTAAGGTT
TCATTTAGCGCCTCAAATAGATCCTGTTCAGGAACCGGATCAAAGAGTTCCTCCGCCGCTGGACCTACCA
AGGCAACGCTATGTTCTCTTGCTTTTGTCAGCAAGATAGCCAGATCAATGTCGATCGTGGCTGGCTCGAA
GATACCTGCAAGAATGTCATTGCGCTGCCATTCTCCAAATTGCAGTTCGCGCTTAGCTGGATAACGCCAC
GGAATGATGTCGTCGTGCACAACAATGGTGACTTCTACAGCGCGGAGAATCTCGCTCTCTCCAGGGGAAG
CCG
Features (pLannotate 1.2.2; 22 found; start..end, strand, type, name):
    227..283     -  CDS            GmR (fragment): gentamycin acetyltransferase; aacC1; confers resistance to gentamycin
    459..482     -  promoter       Pc promoter (fragment): intI1 (promoter lies within the coding sequence); class 1 integron promoter
    741..765     +  misc_feature   LB T-DNA repeat: left border repeat from nopaline C58 T-DNA
    834..866     +  misc_feature   MCS (fragment): pUC18/19 multiple cloning site
    867..885     +  promoter       T7 promoter: promoter for bacteriophage T7 RNA polymerase
    886..910     +  protein_bind   lac operator: The lac repressor binds to the lac operator to inhibit transcription in E. coli. This inhibition can be relieved by adding lactose or isopropyl-β-D-thiogalactopyranoside (IPTG). lac repressor encoded by lacI
    925..947     +  RBS            RBS: efficient ribosome binding site from bacteriophage T7 gene 10 (Olins and Rangwala, 1989)
   1202..1260    +  CDS            3xFLAG (fragment): three tandem FLAG® epitope tags, followed by an enterokinase cleavage site
   1361..1476    +  ncRNA          5S rRNA: Accession: RF00001 - 5S ribosomal RNA
   1480..1566    +  terminator     rrnB T1 terminator: Escherichia coli rrnB; transcription terminator T1 from the E. coli rrnB gene
   1658..1685    +  terminator     rrnB T2 terminator: transcription terminator T2 from the E. coli rrnB gene
   1720..1737    +  CDS            9xHis (fragment): 9xHis affinity tag
   1747..1796    +  CDS            SET1 (fragment): solubility-enhancement tag derived from T7 phage gene 10B
   1804..1851    +  terminator     T7 terminator: transcription terminator for bacteriophage T7 RNA polymerase
   2136..2537    +  CDS            Y4CG_SINFN (fragment): Protein inferred from homology: Swiss-Prot protein existence level 3. From Sinorhizobium fredii (strain NBRC 101917 / NGR234).
   3097..3726    +  CDS            pVS1 StaA: stability protein from the Pseudomonas plasmid pVS1 (Heeb et al., 2000)
   4155..5228    +  CDS            pVS1 RepA: replication protein from the Pseudomonas plasmid pVS1 (Heeb et al., 2000)
   5294..5488    +  rep_origin     pVS1 oriV: origin of replication for the Pseudomonas plasmid pVS1 (Heeb et al., 2000)
   5691..5730    +  CDS            rop (fragment): Rop protein, which maintains plasmids at low copy number; rop
   5832..5972    +  misc_feature   bom: basis of mobility region from pBR322
   6158..6746    -  rep_origin     ori: high-copy-number ColE1/pMB1/pBR322/pUC origin of replication
   6992..216     -  CDS            SmR (fragment) (across the origin): aminoglycoside adenylyltransferase (Murphy, 1985); aadA; confers resistance to spectinomycin and streptomycin
