[The description below was written by a language model from this plasmid's Addgene catalogue record and pLannotate feature annotations shown in this document.]
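Description:
pMAT36 is a broad-host-range bacterial expression plasmid built on the pRA301 backbone and designed for high-yield protein production in diverse Gram-negative bacteria. The annotated sequence shows two replication systems. One is a high-copy ColE1/pMB1-type origin with the pBR322 bom mobilisation region, for propagation in E. coli. The other is the pVS1 replicon from Pseudomonas (oriV, RepA and the StaA stability protein), which supports maintenance in non-enteric hosts such as Agrobacterium. Selection is by spectinomycin through an aadA (SmR) aminoglycoside adenylyltransferase gene. Short remnants of a gentamicin resistance gene, a class 1 integron promoter, a T-DNA left border repeat and a rop fragment are also detected; these look like leftovers of the backbone's ancestry rather than working parts.

The payload is mirA, which encodes a cytoplasmic protein of Agrobacterium tumefaciens, fused at its C terminus to a 3xFLAG epitope for detection and affinity purification. It was inserted by Gibson assembly into a PCR-amplified portion of the backbone. Transcription comes from a T7 promoter followed by a lac operator and the efficient phage T7 gene 10 ribosome binding site. Downstream lie the rrnB T1 and T2 terminators and a T7 terminator, with short His-tag and gene 10-derived fragments annotated between them, beyond the rrnB terminators.

Because the T7 promoter requires T7 RNA polymerase, pMAT36 is meant to be used with the companion plasmids pJLG038 or pJLG039, which carry an inducible T7 polymerase. According to the depositor, mirA can be swapped for any gene of interest, so a protein can be overexpressed in its native host.
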