Addgene plasmid #192979: pMAT36
Purpose: BHR plasmid (pRA301) expressing mirA-3XFLAG from T7 promoter for high yield protein purification
Depositing lab: Clay Fuqua. Depositing organization: Indiana University, Bloomington. Publication: An Inducible T7 Polymerase System for High-Level Protein Expression in Diverse Gram-Negative Bacteria. Greenwich JL, Alakavuklar MA, Fuqua C. Microbiol Resour Announc. 2023 Feb 16;12(2):e0111922. doi: 10.1128/mra.01119-22. Epub 2023 Jan 16. PubMed 36645284.
Backbone
  Vector backbone: pRA301
  Backbone size w/o insert (bp): 6611
  Total vector size (bp): 7571
  Modifications to backbone: Bases 3897 to 818 amplified via PCR
  Vector type: Bacterial Expression
Growth in bacteria
  Bacterial resistance: Spectinomycin, 50 μg/mL
  Growth temperature: 37°C
  Growth strain: DH5alpha
  Copy number: High Copy
Gene/Insert
  Gene/Insert name: mirA-3xFLAG
  Species: A. tumefaciens
  Insert size (bp): 321
  GenBank ID: NC_003062.2
  Promoter: T7
  Tag / fusion protein: 3XFLAG (C terminal on insert)
  Cloning method: Gibson Cloning
  Sequencing primers: 5′ TAATACGACTCACTATAGGG; 3′ GCTAGTTATTGCTCAGCGG
Terms and licenses: Academic/Nonprofit Terms; Industry Terms: Not Available to Industry
Depositor comments: MirA is a cytoplasmic protein from Agrobacterium tumefaciens and can be used in conjunction with pJLG038 or pJLG039, which carry an inducible T7 polymerase. It can be replaced with a gene of interest for high yield protein expression from a native host.
How to cite: pMAT36 was a gift from Clay Fuqua (Addgene plasmid # 192979 ; http://n2t.net/addgene:192979 ; RRID:Addgene_192979)
